Addgene plasmid #249726: pcDNA3.1-GSDMD-Flag WT
Purpose: Express GSDMD WT in mammalian cells
Depositing lab: Hao Wu. Depositing organization: Boston Children's Hospital. Publication: ROS-dependent S-palmitoylation activates cleaved and intact gasdermin D. Du G, Healy LB, David L, Walker C, El-Baba TJ, Lutomski CA, Goh B, Gu B, Pi X, Devant P, Fontana P, Dong Y, Ma X, Miao R, Balasubramanian A, Puthenveetil R, Banerjee A, Luo HR, Kagan JC, Oh SF, Robinson CV, Lieberman J, Wu H. Nature. 2024 Jun;630(8016):437-446. doi: 10.1038/s41586-024-07373-5. Epub 2024 Apr 10. PubMed 38599239.
Backbone
  Vector backbone: pcDNA3.1
  Vector type: Mammalian Expression
Growth in bacteria
  Bacterial resistance: Ampicillin, 100 μg/mL
  Growth temperature: 37°C
  Growth strain: DH5alpha
  Copy number: High Copy
Gene/Insert
  Gene/Insert name: gasdermin D
  Species: H. sapiens (human)
  Entrez Gene: GSDMD (a.k.a. DF5L, DFNA5L, FKSG10, GSDMDC1)
  Tag / fusion protein: FLAG (C terminal on backbone)
Terms and licenses: Academic/Nonprofit Terms; Industry Terms: Not Available to Industry
How to cite: pcDNA3.1-GSDMD-Flag WT was a gift from Hao Wu (Addgene plasmid # 249726 ; http://n2t.net/addgene:249726 ; RRID:Addgene_249726)
