[The description below was written by a language model from this plasmid's Addgene catalogue record and pLannotate feature annotations shown in this document.]
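Description:
pcDNA3.1-GSDMD-Flag WT is a mammalian expression plasmid of about 6.8 kb, built on the pcDNA3.1 backbone, that expresses wild-type human gasdermin D (GSDMD) in transfected cells. It is propagated in E. coli as a high-copy plasmid through a ColE1/pUC-type origin and selected with ampicillin via the β-lactamase gene and its native promoter. An f1 phage origin is also present, along with small remnants of lac regulatory sequence and a bom fragment that are backbone carry-over rather than functional parts of the design.

The GSDMD coding sequence sits downstream of the human cytomegalovirus immediate-early enhancer and promoter, which drive strong constitutive transcription in most mammalian cell lines. It is followed by the bovine growth hormone polyadenylation signal. A T7 promoter between the CMV promoter and the insert allows in vitro transcription or serves as a sequencing primer site. The open reading frame is fused at its C terminus to a FLAG epitope. The annotation software labels this as a short fragment of 3xFLAG, which by its length is consistent with a single FLAG unit, as the catalogue entry indicates. The tag permits detection and immunoprecipitation with anti-FLAG antibodies. A separate SV40 early promoter drives the neomycin phosphotransferase gene, terminated by the SV40 poly(A) signal, so stable transfectants can be selected with G418. The short HIV-1 LTR and ble hits are probably annotation artefacts of partial sequence similarity.

GSDMD is the pore-forming executioner of pyroptosis. This wild-type construct comes from work on ROS-dependent S-palmitoylation of cleaved and intact gasdermin D, where it presumably served as the reference for mutant versions, although the record states only that it is for expressing wild-type GSDMD in mammalian cells.
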