Features (pLannotate 1.2.2; 21 found; start..end, strand, type, name):
     28..80      -  misc_feature   bom (fragment): basis of mobility region from pBR322
    235..614     +  enhancer       CMV enhancer: human cytomegalovirus immediate early enhancer
    615..818     +  promoter       CMV promoter: human cytomegalovirus (CMV) immediate early promoter
    814..847     +  LTR            5' LTR (truncated) (fragment): truncated 5' long terminal repeat (LTR) from HIV-1
    863..881     +  promoter       T7 promoter: promoter for bacteriophage T7 RNA polymerase
    941..2392    +  CDS            GSDMD: GSDMD_HUMAN - Also known as DFNA5L From Homo sapiens (Human).
   2392..2416    +  CDS            3xFLAG (fragment): three tandem FLAG® epitope tags
   2442..2666    +  polyA_signal   bGH poly(A) signal: bovine growth hormone polyadenylation signal
   2670..2691    +  promoter       SV40 promoter (fragment): SV40 enhancer and early promoter
   2712..3140    +  rep_origin     f1 ori (sequence partly withheld): f1 bacteriophage origin of replication; arrow indicates direction of (+) strand synthesis
   3154..3483    +  promoter       SV40 promoter: SV40 enhancer and early promoter
   3550..4341    +  CDS            neo: KKA2_KLEPN - Also known as kan, nptII. Experimental evidence at protein level: Swiss-Prot protein existence level 1. Resistance to kanamycin, neomycin, paromomycin, ribostamycin, butirosin and gentamicin B. From Klebsiella pneumoniae.
   4365..4523    +  CDS            ble (fragment): BLE_KLEPN - Experimental evidence at protein level: Swiss-Prot protein existence level 1. Binding protein with a strong affinity to the bleomycin family of antibiotics. Binds to CL990; an antimitotic-antibiotic compound. From Klebsiella pneumoniae.
   4518..4639    +  polyA_signal   SV40 poly(A) signal: SV40 polyadenylation signal
   4712..4728    -  protein_bind   lac operator: The lac repressor binds to the lac operator to inhibit transcription in E. coli. This inhibition can be relieved by adding lactose or isopropyl-β-D-thiogalactopyranoside (IPTG). lac repressor encoded by lacI
   4736..4766    -  promoter       lac promoter: promoter for the E. coli lac operon
   4781..4802    -  protein_bind   CAP binding site: CAP binding activates transcription in the presence of cAMP. E. coli catabolite activator protein
   4815..4907    -  CDS            lacI (fragment): lac repressor; lacI; The lac repressor binds to the lac operator to inhibit transcription in E. coli. This inhibition can be relieved by adding lactose or isopropyl-β-D-thiogalactopyranoside (IPTG).
   5090..5678    -  rep_origin     ori: high-copy-number ColE1/pMB1/pBR322/pUC origin of replication
   5849..6709    -  CDS            AmpR: β-lactamase; bla; confers resistance to ampicillin, carbenicillin, and related antibiotics
   6710..6814    -  promoter       AmpR promoter: bla
>Addgene plasmid #249726 | pcDNA3.1-GSDMD-Flag WT | addgene full sequence | sequence record 497718 | Addgene NGS Result
GACGGATCGGGAGATCTCCCGATCCCCTATGGTGCACTCTCAGTACAATCTGCTCTGATGCCGCATAGTT
AAGCCAGTATCTGCTCCCTGCTTGTGTGTTGGAGGTCGCTGAGTAGTGCGCGAGCAAAATTTAAGCTACA
ACAAGGCAAGGCTTGACCGACAATTGCATGAAGAATCTGCTTAGGGTTAGGCGTTTTGCGCTGCTTCGCG
ATGTACGGGCCAGATATACGCGTTGACATTGATTATTGACTAGTTATTAATAGTAATCAATTACGGGGTC
ATTAGTTCATAGCCCATATATGGAGTTCCGCGTTACATAACTTACGGTAAATGGCCCGCCTGGCTGACCG
CCCAACGACCCCCGCCCATTGACGTCAATAATGACGTATGTTCCCATAGTAACGCCAATAGGGACTTTCC
ATTGACGTCAATGGGTGGAGTATTTACGGTAAACTGCCCACTTGGCAGTACATCAAGTGTATCATATGCC
AAGTACGCCCCCTATTGACGTCAATGACGGTAAATGGCCCGCCTGGCATTATGCCCAGTACATGACCTTA
TGGGACTTTCCTACTTGGCAGTACATCTACGTATTAGTCATCGCTATTACCATGGTGATGCGGTTTTGGC
AGTACATCAATGGGCGTGGATAGCGGTTTGACTCACGGGGATTTCCAAGTCTCCACCCCATTGACGTCAA
TGGGAGTTTGTTTTGGCACCAAAATCAACGGGACTTTCCAAAATGTCGTAACAACTCCGCCCCATTGACG
CAAATGGGCGGTAGGCGTGTACGGTGGGAGGTCTATATAAGCAGAGCTCTCTGGCTAACTAGAGAACCCA
CTGCTTACTGGCTTATCGAAATTAATACGACTCACTATAGGGAGACCCAAGCTGGCTAGCGTTTAAACTT
AAGCTTGGTACCGAGCTCGGATCCGCCACCATGGGGTCGGCCTTTGAGCGGGTAGTCCGGAGAGTGGTCC
AGGAGCTGGACCATGGTGGGGAGTTCATCCCTGTGACCAGCCTGCAGAGCTCCACTGGCTTCCAGCCCTA
CTGCCTGGTGGTTAGGAAGCCCTCAAGCTCATGGTTCTGGAAACCCCGTTATAAGTGTGTCAACCTGTCT
ATCAAGGACATCCTGGAGCCGGATGCCGCGGAACCAGACGTGCAGCGTGGCAGGAGCTTCCACTTCTACG
ATGCCATGGATGGGCAGATACAGGGCAGCGTGGAGCTGGCAGCCCCAGGACAGGCAAAGATCGCAGGCGG
GGCCGCGGTGTCTGACAGCTCCAGCACCTCAATGAATGTGTACTCGCTGAGTGTGGACCCTAACACCTGG
CAGACTCTGCTCCATGAGAGGCACCTGCGGCAGCCAGAACACAAAGTCCTGCAGCAGCTGCGCAGCCGCG
GGGACAACGTGTACGTGGTGACTGAGGTGCTGCAGACACAGAAGGAGGTGGAAGTCACGCGCACCCACAA
GCGGGAGGGCTCGGGCCGGTTTTCCCTGCCCGGAGCCACGTGCTTGCAGGGTGAGGGCCAGGGCCATCTG
AGCCAGAAGAAGACGGTCACCATCCCCTCAGGCAGCACCCTCGCATTCCGGGTGGCCCAGCTGGTTATTG
ACTCTGACTTGGACGTCCTTCTCTTCCCGGATAAGAAGCAGAGGACCTTCCAGCCACCCGCGACAGGCCA
CAAGCGTTCCACGAGCGAAGGCGCCTGGCCACAGCTGCCCTCTGGCCTCTCCATGATGAGGTGCCTCCAC
AACTTCCTGACAGATGGGGTCCCTGCGGAGGGGGCGTTCACTGAAGACTTCCAGGGCCTACGGGCAGAGG
TGGAGACCATCTCCAAGGAACTGGAGCTTTTGGACAGAGAGCTGTGCCAGCTGCTGCTGGAGGGCCTGGA
GGGGGTGCTGCGGGACCAGCTGGCCCTGCGAGCCTTGGAGGAGGCGCTGGAGCAGGGCCAGAGCCTTGGG
CCGGTGGAGCCCCTGGACGGTCCAGCAGGTGCTGTCCTGGAGTGCCTGGTGTTGTCCTCCGGAATGCTGG
TGCCGGAACTCGCTATCCCTGTTGTCTACCTGCTGGGGGCACTGACCATGCTGAGTGAAACGCAGCACAA
GCTGCTGGCGGAGGCGCTGGAGTCGCAGACCCTGTTGGGGCCGCTCGAGCTGGTGGGCAGCCTCTTGGAG
CAGAGTGCCCCGTGGCAGGAGCGCAGCACCATGTCCCTGCCCCCCGGGCTCCTGGGGAACAGCTGGGGCG
AAGGAGCACCGGCCTGGGTCTTGCTGGACGAGTGTGGCCTAGAGCTGGGGGAGGACACTCCCCACGTGTG
CTGGGAGCCGCAGGCCCAGGGCCGCATGTGTGCACTCTACGCCTCCCTGGCACTGCTATCAGGACTGAGC
CAGGAGCCCCACGATTACAAGGATGACGACGATAAGTGATAAACCCGCTGATCAGCCTCGACTGTGCCTT
CTAGTTGCCAGCCATCTGTTGTTTGCCCCTCCCCCGTGCCTTCCTTGACCCTGGAAGGTGCCACTCCCAC
TGTCCTTTCCTAATAAAATGAGGAAATTGCATCGCATTGTCTGAGTAGGTGTCATTCTATTCTGGGGGGT
GGGGTGGGGCAGGACAGCAAGGGGGAGGATTGGGAAGACAATAGCAGGCATGCTGGGGATGCGGTGGGCT
CTATGGCTTCTGAGGCGGAAAGAACCAGCTGGGGCTCTAGGGGGTATCCCC
[124 nt withheld, positions 2712-2835]
C
[91 nt withheld, positions 2837-2927]
A
[49 nt withheld, positions 2929-2977]
CCTTTGACGTTGGAGTCCACGTTCTTT
[37 nt withheld, positions 3005-3041]
ACCCTATCTCGGTCTATTCTTTTGATTTATAAGGGATTTTGCCGATTTCGGCCTATTGGTTAAAAAATGA
GCTGATTTAACAAAAATTTAACGCGAATTAATTCTGTGGAATGTGTGTCAGTTAGGGTGTGGAAAGTCCC
CAGGCTCCCCAGCAGGCAGAAGTATGCAAAGCATGCATCTCAATTAGTCAGCAACCAGGTGTGGAAAGTC
CCCAGGCTCCCCAGCAGGCAGAAGTATGCAAAGCATGCATCTCAATTAGTCAGCAACCATAGTCCCGCCC
CTAACTCCGCCCATCCCGCCCCTAACTCCGCCCAGTTCCGCCCATTCTCCGCCCCATGGCTGACTAATTT
TTTTTATTTATGCAGAGGCCGAGGCCGCCTCTGCCTCTGAGCTATTCCAGAAGTAGTGAGGAGGCTTTTT
TGGAGGCCTAGGCTTTTGCAAAAAGCTCCCGGGAGCTTGTATATCCATTTTCGGATCTGATCAAGAGACA
GGATGAGGATCGTTTCGCATGATTGAACAAGATGGATTGCACGCAGGTTCTCCGGCCGCTTGGGTGGAGA
GGCTATTCGGCTATGACTGGGCACAACAGACAATCGGCTGCTCTGATGCCGCCGTGTTCCGGCTGTCAGC
GCAGGGGCGCCCGGTTCTTTTTGTCAAGACCGACCTGTCCGGTGCCCTGAATGAACTGCAGGACGAGGCA
GCGCGGCTATCGTGGCTGGCCACGACGGGCGTTCCTTGCGCAGCTGTGCTCGACGTTGTCACTGAAGCGG
GAAGGGACTGGCTGCTATTGGGCGAAGTGCCGGGGCAGGATCTCCTGTCATCTCACCTTGCTCCTGCCGA
GAAAGTATCCATCATGGCTGATGCAATGCGGCGGCTGCATACGCTTGATCCGGCTACCTGCCCATTCGAC
CACCAAGCGAAACATCGCATCGAGCGAGCACGTACTCGGATGGAAGCCGGTCTTGTCGATCAGGATGATC
TGGACGAAGAGCATCAGGGGCTCGCGCCAGCCGAACTGTTCGCCAGGCTCAAGGCGCGCATGCCCGACGG
CGAGGATCTCGTCGTGACCCATGGCGATGCCTGCTTGCCGAATATCATGGTGGAAAATGGCCGCTTTTCT
GGATTCATCGACTGTGGCCGGCTGGGTGTGGCGGACCGCTATCAGGACATAGCGTTGGCTACCCGTGATA
TTGCTGAAGAGCTTGGCGGCGAATGGGCTGACCGCTTCCTCGTGCTTTACGGTATCGCCGCTCCCGATTC
GCAGCGCATCGCCTTCTATCGCCTTCTTGACGAGTTCTTCTGAGCGGGACTCTGGGGTTCGAAATGACCG
ACCAAGCGACGCCCAACCTGCCATCACGAGATTTCGATTCCACCGCCGCCTTCTATGAAAGGTTGGGCTT
CGGAATCGTTTTCCGGGACGCCGGCTGGATGATCCTCCAGCGCGGGGATCTCATGCTGGAGTTCTTCGCC
CACCCCAACTTGTTTATTGCAGCTTATAATGGTTACAAATAAAGCAATAGCATCACAAATTTCACAAATA
AAGCATTTTTTTCACTGCATTCTAGTTGTGGTTTGTCCAAACTCATCAATGTATCTTATCATGTCTGTAT
ACCGTCGACCTCTAGCTAGAGCTTGGCGTAATCATGGTCATAGCTGTTTCCTGTGTGAAATTGTTATCCG
CTCACAATTCCACACAACATACGAGCCGGAAGCATAAAGTGTAAAGCCTGGGGTGCCTAATGAGTGAGCT
AACTCACATTAATTGCGTTGCGCTCACTGCCCGCTTTCCAGTCGGGAAACCTGTCGTGCCAGCTGCATTA
ATGAATCGGCCAACGCGCGGGGAGAGGCGGTTTGCGTATTGGGCGCTCTTCCGCTTCCTCGCTCACTGAC
TCGCTGCGCTCGGTCGTTCGGCTGCGGCGAGCGGTATCAGCTCACTCAAAGGCGGTAATACGGTTATCCA
CAGAATCAGGGGATAACGCAGGAAAGAACATGTGAGCAAAAGGCCAGCAAAAGGCCAGGAACCGTAAAAA
GGCCGCGTTGCTGGCGTTTTTCCATAGGCTCCGCCCCCCTGACGAGCATCACAAAAATCGACGCTCAAGT
CAGAGGTGGCGAAACCCGACAGGACTATAAAGATACCAGGCGTTTCCCCCTGGAAGCTCCCTCGTGCGCT
CTCCTGTTCCGACCCTGCCGCTTACCGGATACCTGTCCGCCTTTCTCCCTTCGGGAAGCGTGGCGCTTTC
TCATAGCTCACGCTGTAGGTATCTCAGTTCGGTGTAGGTCGTTCGCTCCAAGCTGGGCTGTGTGCACGAA
CCCCCCGTTCAGCCCGACCGCTGCGCCTTATCCGGTAACTATCGTCTTGAGTCCAACCCGGTAAGACACG
ACTTATCGCCACTGGCAGCAGCCACTGGTAACAGGATTAGCAGAGCGAGGTATGTAGGCGGTGCTACAGA
GTTCTTGAAGTGGTGGCCTAACTACGGCTACACTAGAAGAACAGTATTTGGTATCTGCGCTCTGCTGAAG
CCAGTTACCTTCGGAAAAAGAGTTGGTAGCTCTTGATCCGGCAAACAAACCACCGCTGGTAGCGGTGGTT
TTTTTGTTTGCAAGCAGCAGATTACGCGCAGAAAAAAAGGATCTCAAGAAGATCCTTTGATCTTTTCTAC
GGGGTCTGACGCTCAGTGGAACGAAAACTCACGTTAAGGGATTTTGGTCATGAGATTATCAAAAAGGATC
TTCACCTAGATCCTTTTAAATTAAAAATGAAGTTTTAAATCAATCTAAAGTATATATGAGTAAACTTGGT
CTGACAGTTACCAATGCTTAATCAGTGAGGCACCTATCTCAGCGATCTGTCTATTTCGTTCATCCATAGT
TGCCTGACTCCCCGTCGTGTAGATAACTACGATACGGGAGGGCTTACCATCTGGCCCCAGTGCTGCAATG
ATACCGCGAGACCCACGCTCACCGGCTCCAGATTTATCAGCAATAAACCAGCCAGCCGGAAGGGCCGAGC
GCAGAAGTGGTCCTGCAACTTTATCCGCCTCCATCCAGTCTATTAATTGTTGCCGGGAAGCTAGAGTAAG
TAGTTCGCCAGTTAATAGTTTGCGCAACGTTGTTGCCATTGCTACAGGCATCGTGGTGTCACGCTCGTCG
TTTGGTATGGCTTCATTCAGCTCCGGTTCCCAACGATCAAGGCGAGTTACATGATCCCCCATGTTGTGCA
AAAAAGCGGTTAGCTCCTTCGGTCCTCCGATCGTTGTCAGAAGTAAGTTGGCCGCAGTGTTATCACTCAT
GGTTATGGCAGCACTGCATAATTCTCTTACTGTCATGCCATCCGTAAGATGCTTTTCTGTGACTGGTGAG
TACTCAACCAAGTCATTCTGAGAATAGTGTATGCGGCGACCGAGTTGCTCTTGCCCGGCGTCAATACGGG
ATAATACCGCGCCACATAGCAGAACTTTAAAAGTGCTCATCATTGGAAAACGTTCTTCGGGGCGAAAACT
CTCAAGGATCTTACCGCTGTTGAGATCCAGTTCGATGTAACCCACTCGTGCACCCAACTGATCTTCAGCA
TCTTTTACTTTCACCAGCGTTTCTGGGTGAGCAAAAACAGGAAGGCAAAATGCCGCAAAAAAGGGAATAA
GGGCGACACGGAAATGTTGAATACTCATACTCTTCCTTTTTCAATATTATTGAAGCATTTATCAGGGTTA
TTGTCTCATGAGCGGATACATATTTGAATGTATTTAGAAAAATAAACAAATAGGGGTTCCGCGCACATTT
CCCCGAAAAGTGCCACCTGACGTC
